>Addgene plasmid #86702 | pTX-crimson | depositor full sequence | sequence record 169182 | pTX-crimson sequence 8767 bps
TCGAGGCCTGCAGGCATGCAAGCTTGGCGTAATCATGGTCATAGCTGTTTCCTGTGTGAAATTGTTATCC
GCTCACAATTCCACACAACATACGAGCCGGAAGCATAAAGTGTAAAGCCTGGGGTGCCTAATGAGTGAGC
TAACTCACATTAATTGCGTTGCGCTCACTGCCCGCTTTCCAGTCGGGAAACCTGTCGTGCCAGCTGCATT
AATGAATCGGCCAACGCGCGGGGAGAGGCGGTTTGCGTATTGGGCGCTCTTCCGCTTCCTCGCTCACTGA
CTCGCTGCGCTCGGTCGTTCGGCTGCGGCGAGCGGTATCAGCTCACTCAAAGGCGGTAATACGGTTATCC
ACAGAATCAGGGGATAACGCAGGAAAGAACATGTGAGCAAAAGGCCAGCAAAAGGCCAGGAACCGTAAAA
AGGCCGCGTTGCTGGCGTTTTTCCATAGGCTCCGCCCCCCTGACGAGCATCACAAAAATCGACGCTCAAG
TCAGAGGTGGCGAAACCCGACAGGACTATAAAGATACCAGGCGTTTCCCCCTGGAAGCTCCCTCGTGCGC
TCTCCTGTTCCGACCCTGCCGCTTACCGGATACCTGTCCGCCTTTCTCCCTTCGGGAAGCGTGGCGCTTT
CTCATAGCTCACGCTGTAGGTATCTCAGTTCGGTGTAGGTCGTTCGCTCCAAGCTGGGCTGTGTGCACGA
ACCCCCCGTTCAGCCCGACCGCTGCGCCTTATCCGGTAACTATCGTCTTGAGTCCAACCCGGTAAGACAC
GACTTATCGCCACTGGCAGCAGCCACTGGTAACAGGATTAGCAGAGCGAGGTATGTAGGCGGTGCTACAG
AGTTCTTGAAGTGGTGGCCTAACTACGGCTACACTAGAAGGACAGTATTTGGTATCTGCGCTCTGCTGAA
GCCAGTTACCTTCGGAAAAAGAGTTGGTAGCTCTTGATCCGGCAAACAAACCACCGCTGGTAGCGGTGGT
TTTTTTGTTTGCAAGCAGCAGATTACGCGCAGAAAAAAAGGATCTCAAGAAGATCCTTTGATCTTTTCTA
CGGGGTCTGACGCTCAGTGGAACGAAAACTCACGTTAAGGGATTTTGGTCATGAGATTATCAAAAAGGAT
CTTCACCTAGATCCTTTTAAATTAAAAATGAAGTTTTAAATCAATCTAAAGTATATATGAGTAAACTTGG
TCTGACAGTTACCAATGCTTAATCAGTGAGGCACCTATCTCAGCGATCTGTCTATTTCGTTCATCCATAG
TTGCCTGACTCCCCGTCGTGTAGATAACTACGATACGGGAGGGCTTACCATCTGGCCCCAGTGCTGCAAT
GATACCGCGAGACCCACGCTCACCGGCTCCAGATTTATCAGCAATAAACCAGCCAGCCGGAAGGGCCGAG
CGCAGAAGTGGTCCTGCAACTTTATCCGCCTCCATCCAGTCTATTAATTGTTGCCGGGAAGCTAGAGTAA
GTAGTTCGCCAGTTAATAGTTTGCGCAACGTTGTTGCCATTGCTACAGGCATCGTGGTGTCACGCTCGTC
GTTTGGTATGGCTTCATTCAGCTCCGGTTCCCAACGATCAAGGCGAGTTACATGATCCCCCATGTTGTGC
AAAAAAGCGGTTAGCTCCTTCGGTCCTCCGATCGTTGTCAGAAGTAAGTTGGCCGCAGTGTTATCACTCA
TGGTTATGGCAGCACTGCATAATTCTCTTACTGTCATGCCATCCGTAAGATGCTTTTCTGTGACTGGTGA
GTACTCAACCAAGTCATTCTGAGAATAGTGTATGCGGCGACCGAGTTGCTCTTGCCCGGCGTCAATACGG
GATAATACCGCGCCACATAGCAGAACTTTAAAAGTGCTCATCATTGGAAAACGTTCTTCGGGGCGAAAAC
TCTCAAGGATCTTACCGCTGTTGAGATCCAGTTCGATGTAACCCACTCGTGCACCCAACTGATCTTCAGC
ATCTTTTACTTTCACCAGCGTTTCTGGGTGAGCAAAAACAGGAAGGCAAAATGCCGCAAAAAAGGGAATA
AGGGCGACACGGAAATGTTGAATACTCATACTCTTCCTTTTTCAATATTATTGAAGCATTTATCAGGGTT
ATTGTCTCATGAGCGGATACATATTTGAATGTATTTAGAAAAATAAACAAATAGGGGTTCCGCGCACATT
TCCCCGAAAAGTGCCACCTGACTGCCGGGCCTCTTGCGGGATCGGCGAGGCTAGTTACCCTTAAGTTATT
GGTATGACTGGTTTTAAGCGCAAAAAAAGTTGCTTTTTCGTACCTATTAATGTATCGTTTTAGAAAACCG
ACTGTAAAAAGTACAGTCGGCATTATCTCATATTATAAAAGCCAGTCATTAGGCCTATCTGACAATTCCT
GAATAGAGTTCATAAACAATCCTGCATGATAACCATCACAAACAGAATGATGTACCTGTAAAGATAGCGG
TAAATATATTGAATTACCTTTATTAATGAATTTTCCTGCTGTAATAATGGGTAGAAGGTAATTACTATTA
TTATTGATATTTAAGTTAAACCCAGTAAATGAAGTCCATGGAATAATAGAAAGAGAAAAAGCATTTTCAG
GTATAGGTGTTTTGGGAAACAATTTCCCCGAACCATTATATTTCTCTACATCAGAAAGGTATAAATCATA
AAACTCTTTGAAGTCATTCTTTACAGGAGTCCAAATACCAGAGAATGTTTTAGATACACCATCAAAAATT
GTATAAAGTGGCTCTAACTTATCCCAATAACCTAACTCTCCGTCGCTATTGTAACCAGTTCTAAAAGCTG
TATTTGAGTTTATCACCCTTGTCACTAAGAAAATAAATGCAGGGTAAAATTTATATCCTTCTTGTTTTAT
GTTTCGGTATAAAACACTAATATCAATTTCTGTGGTTATACTAAAAGTCGTTTGTTGGTTCAAATAATGA
TTAAATATCTCTTTTCTCTTCCAATTGTCTAAATCAATTTTATTAAAGTTCATTTGATATGCCTCCTAAA
TTTTTATCTAAAGTGAATTTAGGAGGCTTACTTGTCTGCTTTCTTCATTAGAATCAATCCTTTTTTAAAA
GTCAATATTACTGTAACATAAATATATATTTTAAAAATATCCCACTTTATCCAATTTTCGTTTGTTGAAC
TAATGGGTGCTTTAGTTGAAGAATAAAGACCACATTAAAAAATGTGGTCTTTTGTGTTTTTTTAAAGGAT
TTGAGCGTAGCGAAAAATCCTTTTCTTTCTTATCTTGATAATAAGGGTAACTATTGCCGATCGTCCATTC
CGACAGCATCGCCAGTCACTATGGCGTGCTGCTAGCGCCATTCGCCATTCAGGCTGCGCAACTGTTGGGA
AGGGCGATCGGTGCGGGCCTCTTCGCTATTACGCCAGCTGGCGAAAGGGGGATGTGCTGCAAGGCGATTA
AGTTGGGTAACGCCAGGGTTTTCCCAGTCACGACGTTGTAAAACGACGGCCAGTGAATTCGAGCTCCTAA
CTTATAGGGGTAACACTTAAAAAAGAATCAATAACGATAGAAACCGCTCCTAAAGCAGGTGCATTTTTTC
CTAACGAAGAAGGCAATAGTTCACATTTATTGTCTAAATGAGAATGGACTCTAGAAGAAACTTCGTTTTT
AATCGTATTTAAAACAATGGGATGAGATTCAATTATATGATTTCTCAAGATAACAGCTTCTATATCAAAT
GTATTAAGGATATTGGTTAATCCAATTCCGATATAAAAGCCAAAGTTTTGAAGTGCATTTAACATTTCTA
CATCATTTTTATTTGCGCGTTCCACAATCTCTTTTCGAGAAATATTCTTTTCTTCTTTAGAGAGCGAAGC
CAGTAACGCTTTTTCAGAAGCATATAATTCCCAACAGCCTCGATTTCCACAGCTGCATTTGGGTCCATTA
AAATCTATCGTCATATGACCCATTTCCCCAGAAAAACCCTGAACACCTTTATACAATTCGTTGTTAATAA
CAAGTCCAGTTCCAATTCCGATATTAATACTGATGTAAACGATGTTTTCATAGTTTTTTGTCATACCAAA
TACTTTTTCACCGTATGCTCCTGCATTAGCTTCATTTTCAACAAAAACCGGAACATTAAACTCACTCTCA
ATTAAAAACTGCAAATCTTTGATATTCCAATTTAAGTTAGGCATGAAAATAATTTGCTGATGACGATCTA
CAAGGCCTGGAACACAAATTCCTATTCCGACTAGACCATAAGGGGACTCAGGCATATGGGTTACAAAACC
ATGAATAAGTGCAAATAAAATCTCTTTTACTTCACTAGCGGAAGAACTAGACAAGTCAGAAGTCTTCTCG
AGAATAATATTTCCTTCTAAGTCGGTTAGAATTCCGTTAAGATAGTCGACTCCTATATCAATACCAATCG
AGTAGCCTGCATTCTTATTAAAAACAAGCATTACAGGTCTTCTGCCGCCTCTAGATTGCCCTGCCCCAAT
TTCAAAAATAAAATCTTTTTCAAGCAGTGTATTTACTTGAGAGGAGACAGTAGACTTGTTTAATCCTGTA
ATCTCAGAGAGAGTTGCCCTGGAGACAGGGGAGTTCTTCAAAATTTCATCTAATATTAATTTTTGATTCA
TTTTTTTTACTAAAGCTTGATCTGCAATTTGAATAATAACCACTCCTTTGTTTATCCACCGAACTAAGTT
GGTGTTTTTTGAAGCTTGAATTAGATATTTAAAAGTATCATATCTAATATTATAACTAAATTTTCTAAAA
AAAACATTGAAATAAACATTTATTTTGTATATGATGAGATAAAGTTAGTTTATTGGATAAACAAACTAAC
TCAATTAAGATAGTTGATGGATAAACTTGTTCACTTAAATCAAAGGGGGAAATGACAAATGGTCCAAACT
AGTGATATGGATAGCACTGAGAACGTCATCAAGCCCTTCATGCGCTTCAAGGTGCACATGGAGGGCTCCG
TGAACGGCCACGAGTTCGAGATCGAGGGCGTGGGCGAGGGCAAGCCCTACGAGGGCACCCAGACCGCCAA
GCTGCAAGTGACCAAGGGCGGCCCCCTGCCCTTCGCCTGGGACATCCTGTCCCCCCAGTTCTTCTACGGC
TCCAAGGCGTACATCAAGCACCCCGCCGACATCCCCGACTACCTCAAGCAGTCCTTCCCCGAGGGCTTCA
AGTGGGAGCGCGTGATGAACTTCGAGGACGGCGGCGTGGTGACCGTGACCCAGGACTCCTCCCTGCAGGA
CGGCACCCTCATCTACCACGTGAAGTTCATCGGCGTGAACTTCCCCTCCGACGGCCCCGTAATGCAGAAG
AAGACTCTGGGCTGGGAGCCCTCCACTGAGCGCAACTACCCCCGCGACGGCGTGCTGAAGGGCGAGAACC
ACATGGCGCTGAAGCTGAAGGGCGGCGGCCACTACCTGTGTGAGTTCAAGTCCATCTACATGGCCAAGAA
GCCCGTGAAGCTGCCCGGCTACCACTACGTGGACTACAAGCTCGACATCACCTCCCACAACGAGGACTAC
ACCGTGGTGGAGCAGTACGAGCGCGCCGAGGCCCGCCACCACCTGTTCCAGTAGATCTAAAAATCAAAGG
GGGAAATGGGATCCTCTAGAGTCGACGTCCCCGGGGCAGCCCGCCTAATGAGCGGGCTTTTTTCACGTCA
CGCGTCCATGGAGATCTTTGTCTGCAACTGAAAAGTTTATACCTTACCTGGAACAAATGGTTGAAACATA
CGAGGCTAATATCGGCTTATTAGGAATAGTCCCTGTACTAATAAAATCAGGTGGATCAGTTGATCAGTAT
ATTTTGGACGAAGCTCGGAAAGAATTTGGAGATGACTTGCTTAATTCCACAATTAAATTAAGGGAAAGAA
TAAAGCGATTTGATGTTCAAGGAATCACGGAAGAAGATACTCATGATAAAGAAGCTCTAAAACTATTCAA
TAACCTTACAATGGAATTGATCGAAAGGGTGGAAGGTTAATGGTACGAAAATTAGGGGATCTACCTAGAA
AGCCACAAGGCGATAGGTCAAGCTTAAAGAACCCTTACATGGATCTTACAGATTCTGAAAGTAAAGAAAC
AACAGAGGTTAAACAAACAGAACCAAAAAGAAAAAAAGCATTGTTGAAAACAATGAAAGTTGATGTTTCA
ATCCATAATAAGATTAAATCGCTGCACGAAATTCTGGCAGCATCCGAAGGGAATTCATATTACTTAGAGG
ATACTATTGAGAGAGCTATTGATAAGATGGTTGAGACATTACCTGAGAGCCAAAAAACTTTTTATGAATA
TGAATTAAAAAAAAGAACCAACAAAGGCTGAGACAGACTCCAAACGAGTCTGTTTTTTTAAAAAAAATAT
TAGGAGCATTGAATATATATTAGAGAATTAAGAAAGACATGGGAATAAAAATATTTTAAATCCAGTAAAA
ATATGATAAGATTATTTCAGAATATGAAGAACTCTGTTTGTTTTTGATGAAAAAACAAACAAAAAAAATC
CACCTAACGGAATCTCAATTTAACTAACAGCGGCCAAACTGAGAAGTTAAATTTGAGAAGGGGAAAAGGC
GGATTTATACTTGTATTTAACTATCTCCATTTTAACATTTTATTAAACCCCATACAAGTGAAAATCCTCT
TTTACACTGTTCCTTTAGGTGATCGCGGAGGGACATTATGAGTGAAGTAAACCTAAAAGGAAATACAGAT
GAATTAGTGTATTATCGACAGCAAACCACTGGAAATAAAATCGCCAGGAAGAGAATCAAAAAAGGGAAAG
AAGAAGTTTATTATGTTGCTGAAACGGAAGAGAAGATATGGACAGAAGAGCAAATAAAAAACTTTTCTTT
AGACAAATTTGGTACGCATATACCTTACATAGAAGGTCATTATACAATCTTAAATAATTACTTCTTTGAT
TTTTGGGGCTATTTTTTAGGTGCTGAAGGAATTGCGCTCTATGCTCACCTAACTCGTTATGCATACGGCA
GCAAAGACTTTTGCTTTCCTAGTCTACAAACAATCGCTAAAAAAATGGACAAGACTCCTGTTACAGTTAG
AGGCTACTTGAAACTGCTTGAAAGGTACGGTTTTATTTGGAAGGTAAACGTCCGTAATAAAACCAAGGAT
AACACAGAGGAATCCCCGATTTTTAAGATTAGACGTAAGGTTCCTTTGCTTTCAGAAGAACTTTTAAATG
GAAACCCTAATATTGAAATTCCAGATGACGAGGAAGCACATGTAAAGAAGGCTTTAAAAAAGGAAAAAGA
GGGTCTTCCAAAGGTTTTGAAAAAAGAGCACGATGAATTTGTTAAAAAAATGATGGATGAGTCAGAAACA
ATTAATATTCCAGAGGCCTTACAATATGACACAATGTATGAAGATATACTCAGTAAAGGAGAAATTCGAA
AAGAAATCAAAAAACAAATACCTAATCCTACAACATCTTTTGAGAGTATATCAATGACAACTGAAGAGGA
AAAAGTCGACAGTACTTTAAAAAGCGAAATGCAAAATCGTGTCTCTAAGCCTTCTTTTGATACCTGGTTT
AAAAACACTAAGATCAAAATTGAAAATAAAAATTGTTTATTACTTGTACCGAGTGAATTTGCATTTGAAT
GGATTAAGAAAAGATATTTAGAAACAATTAAAACAGTCCTTGAAGAAGCTGGATATGTTTTCGAAAAAAT
CGAACTAAGAAAAGTGCAATAAACTGCTGAAGTATTTCAGCAGTTTTTTTTATTTAGAAATAGTGAAAAA
AATATAATCAGGGAGGTATCAATATTTAATGAGTACTGATTTAAATTTATTTAGACTGGAATTAATAATT
AACACGTAGACTAATTAAAATTTAATGAGGGATAAAGAGGATACAAAAATATTAATTTCAATCCCTATTA
AATTTTAACAAGGGGGGGATTAAAATTTAATTAGAGGTTTATCCACAAGAAAAGACCCTAATAAAATTTT
TACTAGGGTTATAACACTGATTAATTTCTTAATGGGGGAGGGATTAAAATTTAATGACAAAGAAAACAAT
CTTTTAAGAAAAGCTTTTAAAAGATAATAATAAAAAGAGCTTTGCGATTAAGCAAAACTCTTTACTTTTT
CATTGACATTATCAAATTCATCGATTTCAAATTGTTGTTGTATCATAAAGTTAATTCTGTTTTGCACAAC
CTTTTCAGGAATATAAAACACATCTGAGGCTTGTTTTATAAACTCAGGGTCGCTAAAGTCAATGTAACGT
AGCATATGATATGGTATAGCTTCCACCCAAGTTAGCCTTTCTGCTTCTTCTGAATGTTTTTCATATACTT
CCATGGGTATCTCTAAATGATTTTCCTCATGTAGCAAGGTATGAGCAAAAAGTTTATGGAATTGATAGTT
CCTCTCTTTTTCTTCAACTTTTTTATCTAAAACAAACACTTTAACATCTGAGTCAATGTAAGCATAAGAT
GTTTTTCCAGTCATAATTTCAATCCCAAATCTTTTAGACAGAAATTCTGGACGTAAATCTTTTGGTGAAA
GAATTTTTTTATGTAGCAATATATCCGATACAGCACCTTCTAAAAGCGTTGGTGAATAGGGCATTTTACC
TATCTCCTCTCATTTTGTGGAATAAAAATAGTCATATTCGTCCATCTACCTATCCTATTATCGAACAGTT
GAACTTTTTAATCAAGGATCAGTCCTTTTTTTCATTATTCTTAAACTGTGCTCTTAACTTTAACAACTCG
ATTTGTTTTTCCAGATC
Features (pLannotate 1.2.2; 17 found; start..end, strand, type, name):
      7..25      +  misc_feature   MCS (fragment): pUC18/19 multiple cloning site
     62..78      -  protein_bind   lac operator: The lac repressor binds to the lac operator to inhibit transcription in E. coli. This inhibition can be relieved by adding lactose or isopropyl-β-D-thiogalactopyranoside (IPTG). lac repressor encoded by lacI
     86..116     -  promoter       lac promoter: promoter for the E. coli lac operon
    131..152     -  protein_bind   CAP binding site: CAP binding activates transcription in the presence of cAMP. E. coli catabolite activator protein
    165..257     -  CDS            lacI (fragment): lac repressor; lacI; The lac repressor binds to the lac operator to inhibit transcription in E. coli. This inhibition can be relieved by adding lactose or isopropyl-β-D-thiogalactopyranoside (IPTG).
    440..1028    -  rep_origin     ori: high-copy-number ColE1/pMB1/pBR322/pUC origin of replication
   1199..2059    -  CDS            AmpR: β-lactamase; bla; confers resistance to ampicillin, carbenicillin, and related antibiotics
   2060..2164    -  promoter       AmpR promoter: bla
   2214..2321    -  CDS            cop (fragment): COP1_STAAU - Protein predicted: Swiss-Prot protein existence level 4. Putative control of replication message. From Staphylococcus aureus.
   2346..2993    -  CDS            cat: CAT1_STAAU - Experimental evidence at transcript level: Swiss-Prot protein existence level 2. This enzyme is an effector of chloramphenicol resistance in bacteria. From Staphylococcus aureus.
   3165..3278    -  CDS            cop (fragment): COP1_STAAU - Protein predicted: Swiss-Prot protein existence level 4. Putative control of replication message. From Staphylococcus aureus.
   3280..3328    +  CDS            TcR (fragment): tetracycline efflux protein; tet; confers resistance to tetracycline
   3331..3488    -  CDS            lacZα (fragment): LacZα fragment of β-galactosidase; lacZ fragment
   3512..4648    -  CDS            xylR: XYLR_BACPZ - Protein inferred from homology: Swiss-Prot protein existence level 3. Transcriptional repressor of xylose-utilizing enzymes. From Bacillus subtilis subsp. spizizenii (strain ATCC 23059 / NRRL B-14472 / W23).
   4907..5584    +  CDS            E2-Crimson: far-red noncytotoxic tetrameric variant of DsRed fluorescent protein (Strack et al., 2009) mammalian codon-optimized
   5608..5626    +  misc_feature   MCS (fragment): pUC18/19 multiple cloning site
   7507..7659    +  CDS            dnaA (fragment): DNAA_BACHD - Protein inferred from homology: Swiss-Prot protein existence level 3. Plays an important role in the initiation and regulation of chromosomal replication. Binds to the origin of replication; it binds specifically double-stranded DNA at a 9 bp consensus (dnaA box): 5'- TTATC[CA]A[CA]A-3'. DnaA binds to ATP and to acidic phospholipids (By similarity). From Bacillus halodurans (strain ATCC BAA-125 / DSM 18197 / FERM 7344 / JCM 9153 / C-125).
