[The description below was written by a language model from this plasmid's Addgene catalogue record and pLannotate feature annotations shown in this document.]
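Description:
pTX-crimson is an 8,767 bp bacterial expression plasmid derived from the pHCMC04 backbone, built as an E. coli/Gram-positive shuttle-type vector. In E. coli it replicates from a high-copy ColE1/pUC-type origin and is selected with ampicillin through the β-lactamase gene. A Staphylococcus aureus-type cat gene provides chloramphenicol resistance, the marker generally used in Gram-positive hosts. The annotation does not call a distinct Gram-positive replicon. The roughly 3 kb region downstream of the insert is largely unannotated apart from a short dnaA-like fragment, so the replication functions for non-E. coli hosts presumably lie there but are not defined by the record. Other annotated pieces (lac promoter/operator, lacZα, lacI, TcR and cop fragments, and partial pUC polylinker segments) are remnants of the backbone's cloning history rather than functional parts.

The payload is a crimson reporter gene of about 680 bp, annotated as E2-Crimson, a far-red, noncytotoxic tetrameric DsRed variant. It was inserted by Gibson assembly at the vector's EcoRV site under the xylose-inducible PxylA promoter. The xylR gene, encoding the Bacillus xylose repressor, lies immediately upstream in the opposite orientation. XylR keeps PxylA repressed in the absence of xylose, and adding the sugar relieves this repression, so reporter fluorescence indicates induced expression. The associated publication concerns transformation of Paenibacillus riograndensis and Paenibacillus polymyxa and the development of gene expression tools for them. This suggests the plasmid serves as a fluorescent reporter for testing and characterising xylose-inducible expression in these bacteria.
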