Addgene plasmid #86702: pTX-crimson
Purpose: CmR, AmpR; pHCMC04 derivative plasmid with crimson gene inserted in EcoRV GAT^ATC site.
Depositing lab: Volker Wendisch. Publication: Magnesium aminoclay-based transformation of Paenibacillus riograndensis and Paenibacillus polymyxa and development of tools for gene expression. Brito LF, Irla M, Walter T, Wendisch VF. Appl Microbiol Biotechnol. 2016 Nov 23. 10.1007/s00253-016-7999-1 PubMed 27878581.
Backbone
  Vector backbone: pHCMC04
  Backbone manufacturer: Nguyen et al., 2005
  Vector type: Bacterial Expression
Growth in bacteria
  Bacterial resistance: Chloramphenicol and Ampicillin, 25 & 100 μg/mL
  Growth temperature: 37°C
  Growth strain: DH5alpha
  Copy number: Unknown
Gene/Insert
  Gene/Insert name: crimson
  Insert size (bp): 677
  Promoter: PxylA
  Cloning method: Gibson Cloning
  Sequencing primers: 5′ GCGAAAGGGGGATGTGCTGC
Terms and licenses: Academic/Nonprofit Terms; Industry Terms: Not Available to Industry
How to cite: pTX-crimson was a gift from Volker Wendisch (Addgene plasmid # 86702)
